Addgene plasmid #73398: pETM6-Pc4CL-CmCHS-MsCHI
Purpose: Expresses three enzymes to convert phenylpropanoic acids to flavanones in vivo
Depositing lab: Mattheos Koffas. Depositing organization: Rensselaer Polytechnic Institute. Publication: Experimental and computational optimization of an Escherichia coli co-culture for the efficient production of flavonoids. Jones JA, Vernacchio VR, Sinkoe AL, Collins SM, Ibrahim MH, Lachance DM, Hahn J, Koffas MA. Metab Eng. 2016 Feb 6;35:55-63. doi: 10.1016/j.ymben.2016.01.006. PubMed 26860871.
Backbone
  Vector backbone: pETM6
  Backbone manufacturer: Koffas Lab, Addgene Plasmid #49795
  Backbone size w/o insert (bp): 5203
  Vector type: Bacterial Expression
Growth in bacteria
  Bacterial resistance: Ampicillin, 100 μg/mL
  Growth temperature: 37°C
  Growth strain: DH5alpha
  Copy number: High Copy
Gene/Insert 1
  Gene/Insert name: Pc4CL
  Species: P. crispum
  Promoter: T7
  Cloning method: Restriction Enzyme; 5′ cloning site unknown (unknown if destroyed); 3′ cloning site unknown (unknown if destroyed)
  Sequencing primers: 5′ pBRrevBam
Gene/Insert 2
  Gene/Insert name: CmCHS
  Species: C. maxima
  Promoter: T7
  Cloning method: Restriction Enzyme; 5′ cloning site unknown (unknown if destroyed); 3′ cloning site unknown (unknown if destroyed)
  Sequencing primers: 5′ unknown
Gene/Insert 3
  Gene/Insert name: MsCHI
  Species: M. sativa
  Promoter: T7
  Cloning method: Restriction Enzyme; 5′ cloning site unknown (unknown if destroyed); 3′ cloning site unknown (unknown if destroyed)
  Sequencing primers: 5′ unknown
Terms and licenses: Academic/Nonprofit Terms; Industry Terms: Not Available to Industry
How to cite: pETM6-Pc4CL-CmCHS-MsCHI was a gift from Mattheos Koffas (Addgene plasmid # 73398 ; http://n2t.net/addgene:73398 ; RRID:Addgene_73398)
