[The description below was written by a language model from this plasmid's Addgene catalogue record and pLannotate feature annotations shown in this document.]
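Description:
pETM6-Pc4CL-CmCHS-MsCHI is a 9.2 kb bacterial expression plasmid built on the pETM6 backbone, a pET-style vector for assembling multigene pathways in Escherichia coli. It is maintained through a ColE1/pBR322-type origin and selected with ampicillin via the β-lactamase gene. The catalogue lists it as high copy, although the feature table also shows the rop gene and the bom region, which are typical of pBR322-derived pET backbones and generally moderate copy number. An f1 origin, short remnants of the tetracycline resistance gene and a lacI repressor cassette with its own promoter are also present.

The payload is three plant enzymes of the flavonoid pathway: 4-coumarate:CoA ligase from Petroselinum crispum (Pc4CL), chalcone synthase from Citrus maxima (CmCHS) and chalcone isomerase from Medicago sativa (MsCHI). The automated annotation labels the first two coding regions by their closest tobacco and soybean homologues, which reflects sequence similarity rather than the recorded source species. The genes are arranged in the same orientation as three separate transcription units, each with its own T7 promoter, lac operator, T7 gene 10 ribosome binding site and T7 terminator. Expression therefore requires a host supplying T7 RNA polymerase and is held in check by LacI until induced with IPTG or lactose. Partial S-tag and His-tag sequences downstream of the coding regions appear to be vector remnants; the record does not indicate that the enzymes are tagged.

Together the enzymes activate phenylpropanoic acids to CoA esters, condense them into chalcones and cyclise these into flavanones such as naringenin in vivo. The associated work concerns optimising an E. coli co-culture for flavonoid production.
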