Features (pLannotate 1.2.2; 30 found; start..end, strand, type, name):
      3..27      +  protein_bind   lac operator: The lac repressor binds to the lac operator to inhibit transcription in E. coli. This inhibition can be relieved by adding lactose or isopropyl-β-D-thiogalactopyranoside (IPTG). lac repressor encoded by lacI
     42..64      +  RBS            RBS: efficient ribosome binding site from bacteriophage T7 gene 10 (Olins and Rangwala, 1989)
     99..1700    +  CDS            4CL2: 4CL2_TOBAC - Experimental evidence at protein level: Swiss-Prot protein existence level 1. From Nicotiana tabacum (Common tobacco).
   1728..1769    +  CDS            S-Tag (fragment): affinity and epitope tag derived from pancreatic ribonuclease A
   1825..1872    +  terminator     T7 terminator: transcription terminator for bacteriophage T7 RNA polymerase
   1906..1924    +  promoter       T7 promoter: promoter for bacteriophage T7 RNA polymerase
   1925..1949    +  protein_bind   lac operator: The lac repressor binds to the lac operator to inhibit transcription in E. coli. This inhibition can be relieved by adding lactose or isopropyl-β-D-thiogalactopyranoside (IPTG). lac repressor encoded by lacI
   1964..1986    +  RBS            RBS: efficient ribosome binding site from bacteriophage T7 gene 10 (Olins and Rangwala, 1989)
   1994..3154    +  CDS            CHS1: CHS1_SOYBN - Experimental evidence at protein level: Swiss-Prot protein existence level 1. The primary product of this enzyme is 4,2',4',6'- tetrahydroxychalcone (also termed naringenin-chalcone or chalcone) which can under specific conditions spontaneously isomerize into naringenin. From Glycine max (Soybean) (Glycine hispida).
   3185..3207    -  CDS            9xHis (fragment): 9xHis affinity tag
   3260..3301    +  CDS            S-Tag (fragment): affinity and epitope tag derived from pancreatic ribonuclease A
   3357..3404    +  terminator     T7 terminator: transcription terminator for bacteriophage T7 RNA polymerase
   3438..3456    +  promoter       T7 promoter: promoter for bacteriophage T7 RNA polymerase
   3457..3481    +  protein_bind   lac operator: The lac repressor binds to the lac operator to inhibit transcription in E. coli. This inhibition can be relieved by adding lactose or isopropyl-β-D-thiogalactopyranoside (IPTG). lac repressor encoded by lacI
   3496..3518    +  RBS            RBS: efficient ribosome binding site from bacteriophage T7 gene 10 (Olins and Rangwala, 1989)
   3526..4191    +  CDS            CHI1: CFI1_MEDSA - Also known as CHI-1. Experimental evidence at protein level: Swiss-Prot protein existence level 1. Catalyzes the intramolecular cyclization of bicyclic chalcones into tricyclic (S)-flavanones. Responsible for the isomerization of 4,2',4',6'-tetrahydroxychalcone (also termed chalcone) into naringenin. From Medicago sativa (Alfalfa).
   4244..4291    +  terminator     T7 terminator: transcription terminator for bacteriophage T7 RNA polymerase
   4335..4790    +  rep_origin     f1 ori (sequence partly withheld): f1 bacteriophage origin of replication; arrow indicates direction of (+) strand synthesis
   4905..5765    -  CDS            AmpR: β-lactamase; bla; confers resistance to ampicillin, carbenicillin, and related antibiotics
   5766..5858    -  promoter       AmpR promoter: bla
   5939..6527    +  rep_origin     ori: high-copy-number ColE1/pMB1/pBR322/pUC origin of replication
   6713..6855    -  misc_feature   bom: basis of mobility region from pBR322
   6957..7148    -  CDS            rop: Rop protein, which maintains plasmids at low copy number; rop
   7165..7545    +  CDS            YPB1_ECOLX: Protein predicted: Swiss-Prot protein existence level 4. From Escherichia coli.
   7607..7671    -  CDS            TcR (fragment): tetracycline efflux protein; tet; confers resistance to tetracycline
   7686..7707    -  protein_bind   CAP binding site: CAP binding activates transcription in the presence of cAMP. E. coli catabolite activator protein
   7720..8802    -  CDS            lacI: lac repressor; lacI; The lac repressor binds to the lac operator to inhibit transcription in E. coli. This inhibition can be relieved by adding lactose or isopropyl-β-D-thiogalactopyranoside (IPTG).
   8803..8880    -  promoter       lacI promoter: lacI
   8888..9161    -  CDS            TcR (fragment): tetracycline efflux protein; tet; confers resistance to tetracycline
   9196..2       +  promoter       T7 promoter (across the origin): promoter for bacteriophage T7 RNA polymerase
>Addgene plasmid #73398 | pETM6-Pc4CL-CmCHS-MsCHI | depositor full sequence | sequence record 135140 | Full Sequence
GGGGAATTGTGAGCGGATAACAATTCCCCTCTAGAAATAATTTTGTTTAACTTTAAGAAGGAGATATACA
TATGGGAGACTGTGTAGCACCCAAAGAAGACCTTATTTTCCGATCGAAACTCCCTGATATTTACATCCCG
AAACACCTTCCGTTACATACTTATTGTTTCGAAAACATCTCGAAAGTTGGCGACAAGTCCTGTTTAATAA
ATGGCGCTACAGGCGAAACGTTCACTTATTCCCAAGTTGAGCTCCTTTCCAGGAAAGTTGCATCAGGGTT
AAACAAACTCGGCATTCAACAGGGCGATACCATCATGCTTTTGCTCCCTAACTCCCCTGAGTATTTTTTC
GCTTTCTTAGGCGCATCGTATCGTGGTGCAATTTCTACTATGGCCAATCCGTTTTTCACTTCTGCTGAGG
TGATCAAACAGCTCAAAGCATCCCAAGCTAAGCTCATAATTACGCAAGCTTGTTACGTAGACAAAGTGAA
AGACTACGCAGCAGAGAAAAATATACAGATCATTTGCATCGATGATGCTCCTCAGGATTGTTTACATTTC
TCCAAACTTATGGAAGCTGATGAATCAGAAATGCCTGAGGTTGTGATCAATTCAGACGATGTCGTCGCGT
TACCTTACTCATCGGGTACTACAGGACTACCGAAAGGTGTTATGTTGACACACAAAGGACTTGTTACTAG
CGTGGCACAACAAGTTGATGGAGACAATCCGAATTTATATATGCATAGCGAGGATGTGATGATCTGCATA
TTGCCTTTGTTTCATATTTATTCGCTTAACGCGGTGTTGTGCTGTGGACTCAGAGCAGGGGTGACGATCT
TGATTATGCAGAAATTTGATATTGTGCCATTTTTGGAACTGATACAGAAATATAAAGTTACAATTGGACC
GTTTGTGCCACCAATTGTGTTGGCAATTGCGAAAAGTCCAGTGGTGGATAAATATGACTTGTCGTCGGTG
AGGACGGTTATGTCTGGAGCTGCTCCGTTAGGGAAGGAGCTTGAAGATGCTGTTAGAGCTAAGTTTCCTA
ATGCCAAACTTGGTCAGGGATATGGAATGACAGAGGCAGGGCCAGTTTTAGCAATGTGCCTGGCGTTTGC
AAAGGAACCATACGAGATCAAATCGGGTGCCTGTGGAACTGTTGTGAGGAATGCTGAAATGAAAATTGTG
GATCCTGAGACCAACGCCTCTCTTCCACGAAACCAACGCGGAGAGATTTGCATTCGAGGTGACCAAATTA
TGAAAGGCTACCTCAATGATCCTGAATCAACAAGGACAACAATAGACGAAGAAGGCTGGTTGCACACAGG
AGATATAGGCTTCATTGACGACGATGATGAGCTATTTATTGTTGATAGACTTAAGGAAATAATCAAATAC
AAAGGCTTCCAGGTTGCCCCTGCTGAACTTGAAGCTCTGCTACTTACTCATCCTACCATTTCCGATGCTG
CAGTTGTTCCCATGATAGATGAGAAAGCAGGAGAGGTGCCTGTGGCTTTTGTTGTGAGAACAAACGGTTT
CACCACCACTGAGGAAGAAATCAAGCAATTCGTCTCGAAACAGGTGGTGTTCTACAAGAGAATATTTCGT
GTATTTTTTGTTGATGCAATTCCGAAATCACCATCTGGAAAGATTCTTCGAAAGGACTTGAGAGCAAAAA
TAGCATCCGGTGATCTTCCCAAATAATAGGGTACCCTCGAGTCTGGTAAAGAAACCGCTGCTGCGAAATT
TGAACGCCAGCACATGGACTCGTCTACTAGTCGCAGCTTAATTAACCTAAACTGCTGCCACCGCTGAGCA
ATAACTAGCATAACCCCTTGGGGCCTCTAAACGGGTCTTGAGGGGTTTTTTGCTAGGATCGAGATCGATC
TCGATCCCGCGAAATTAATACGACTCACTATAGGGGAATTGTGAGCGGATAACAATTCCCCTCTAGAAAT
AATTTTGTTTAACTTTAAGAAGGAGATATACATATGGCTACGGTCCAAGAAATCCGCAACGCTCAACGCG
CAGATGGTCCGGCGACGGTCCTGGCAATCGGCACGGCAACCCCGGCTCATAGCGTGAACCAGGCAGATTA
TCCGGACTATTACTTTCGTATTACCAAATCTGAACACATGACGGAACTGAAAGAAAAATTCAAACGTATG
TGCGATAAAAGTATGATTAAAAAACGCTACATGTACCTGACCGAAGAAATCCTGAAAGAAAACCCGAATA
TGTGTGCCTACATGGCACCGAGCCTGGATGCGCGCCAGGACATTGTGGTTGTCGAAGTTCCGAAACTGGG
TAAAGAAGCGGCCACCAAAGCCATCAAAGAATGGGGCCAACCGAAATCAAAAATTACGCACCTGATCTTT
TGCACCACGTCGGGTGTGGATATGCCGGGTGCAGACTATCAGCTGACCAAACTGCTGGGTCTGCGTCCGA
GCGTTAAACGCTTTATGATGTACCAGCAAGGCTGCTTCGCAGGCGGTACGGTCCTGCGTCTGGCTAAAGA
TCTGGCGGAAAACAATAAAGGTGCTCGCGTTCTGGTGGTTTGTAGTGAAATTACCGCTGTCACGTTTCGT
GGTCCGGCGGATACCCATCTGGACTCCCTGGTTGGCCAGGCCCTGTTCGGCGATGGTGCAGCTGCGGTTA
TCGTCGGCGCAGATCCGGACACGAGTGTGGAACGTCCGCTGTATCAGCTGGTTTCAACCTCGCAAACGAT
TCTGCCGGATTCCGACGGTGCGATCGATGGCCATCTGCGCGAAGTGGGTCTGACCTTTCACCTGCTGAAA
GACGTTCCGGGCCTGATTTCAAAAAACATCGAAAAAAGCCTGTCTGAAGCCTTTGCACCGGTTGGTATTT
CGGATTGGAGCTCTATTTTCTGGATCGCACATCCGGGCGGTCCGGCAATCCTGGACCAGGTGGAAAGCAA
ACTGGGTCTGAAAGAAGAAAAACTGAAAGCTACCCGTCAAGTCCTGTCTGAATACGGCAATATGAGTTCC
GCGTGTGTGCTGTTCATTCTGGATGAAATGCGCAAAAAATCTGCCGAAGAAGCTAAAGCGACCACGGGCG
AAGGTCTGGATTGGGGCGTGCTGTTTGGTTTCGGTCCGGGTCTGACCGTCGAAACGGTCGTGCTGCACAG
TGTGCCGATCAAAGCGGGCGGTGGCGGTTCCGGCGGTGGTGGTAGTGGTGGTGGTGGCTCTCCGCCGCCG
GCCCTGCCGCCGAAACGTCGTCGCTAACTCGAGTCTGGTAAAGAAACCGCTGCTGCGAAATTTGAACGCC
AGCACATGGACTCGTCTACTAGTCGCAGCTTAATTAACCTAAACTGCTGCCACCGCTGAGCAATAACTAG
CATAACCCCTTGGGGCCTCTAAACGGGTCTTGAGGGGTTTTTTGCTAGGATCGAGATCGATCTCGATCCC
GCGAAATTAATACGACTCACTATAGGGGAATTGTGAGCGGATAACAATTCCCCTCTAGAAATAATTTTGT
TTAACTTTAAGAAGGAGATATACATATGGCTGCATCAATCACCGCAATCACTGTGGAGAACCTTGAATAC
CCAGCGGTGGTTACCTCTCCGGTCACCGGCAAATCATATTTCCTCGGTGGCGCTGGGGAGAGAGGATTGA
CCATTGAAGGAAACTTCATCAAGTTCACTGCCATAGGTGTTTATTTGGAAGATATAGCAGTGGCTTCACT
AGCTGCCAAATGGAAGGGTAAATCATCTGAAGAGTTACTTGAGACCCTTGACTTTTACAGAGACATCATC
TCAGGTCCCTTTGAAAAGTTAATTAGAGGGTCAAAGATTAGGGAATTGAGTGGTCCTGAGTACTCAAGGA
AGGTTATGGAGAACTGTGTGGCACACTTGAAATCAGTTGGAACTTATGGAGATGCAGAAGCTGAAGCTAT
GCAAAAATTTGCTGAAGCTTTCAAGCCTGTTAATTTTCCACCTGGTGCCTCTGTTTTCTACAGGCAATCA
CCTAATGGAATATTAGGGCTTAGTTTCTCTCCGGATACAAGTATACCAGAAAAGGAGGCTGCACTCATAG
AGAACAAGGCAGTTTCATCAGCAGTGTTGGAGACTATGATCGGCGAGCACGCTGTTTCCCCTGATCTTAA
GCGCTGTTTAGCTGCAAGATTACCTGCGTTGTTGAACGAGGGTGCTTTCAAGATTGGAAACTGAACTAGT
CGCAGCTTAATTAACCTAAACTGCTGCCACCGCTGAGCAATAACTAGCATAACCCCTTGGGGCCTCTAAA
CGGGTCTTGAGGGGTTTTTTGCTAGCGAAAGGAGGAGTCGACTATATCCGGATTGGCGAATGGG
[124 nt withheld, positions 4335-4458]
C
[91 nt withheld, positions 4460-4550]
A
[49 nt withheld, positions 4552-4600]
CCTTTGACGTTGGAGTCCACGTTCTTT
[37 nt withheld, positions 4628-4664]
ACCCTATCTCGGTCTATTCTTTTGATTTATAAGGGATTTTGCCGATTTCGGCCTATTGGTTAAAAAATGA
GCTGATTTAACAAAAATTTAACGCGAATTTTAACAAAATATTAACGTTTACAATTTCTGGCGGCACGATG
GCATGAGATTATCAAAAAGGATCTTCACCTAGATCCTTTTAAATTAAAAATGAAGTTTTAAATCAATCTA
AAGTATATATGAGTAAACTTGGTCTGACAGTTACCAATGCTTAATCAGTGAGGCACCTATCTCAGCGATC
TGTCTATTTCGTTCATCCATAGTTGCCTGACTCCCCGTCGTGTAGATAACTACGATACGGGAGGGCTTAC
CATCTGGCCCCAGTGCTGCAATGATACCGCGAGACCCACGCTCACCGGCTCCAGATTTATCAGCAATAAA
CCAGCCAGCCGGAAGGGCCGAGCGCAGAAGTGGTCCTGCAACTTTATCCGCCTCCATCCAGTCTATTAAT
TGTTGCCGGGAAGCTAGAGTAAGTAGTTCGCCAGTTAATAGTTTGCGCAACGTTGTTGCCATTGCTACAG
GCATCGTGGTGTCACGCTCGTCGTTTGGTATGGCTTCATTCAGCTCCGGTTCCCAACGATCAAGGCGAGT
TACATGATCCCCCATGTTGTGCAAAAAAGCGGTTAGCTCCTTCGGTCCTCCGATCGTTGTCAGAAGTAAG
TTGGCCGCAGTGTTATCACTCATGGTTATGGCAGCACTGCATAATTCTCTTACTGTCATGCCATCCGTAA
GATGCTTTTCTGTGACTGGTGAGTACTCAACCAAGTCATTCTGAGAATAGTGTATGCGGCGACCGAGTTG
CTCTTGCCCGGCGTCAATACGGGATAATACCGCGCCACATAGCAGAACTTTAAAAGTGCTCATCATTGGA
AAACGTTCTTCGGGGCGAAAACTCTCAAGGATCTTACCGCTGTTGAGATCCAGTTCGATGTAACCCACTC
GTGCACCCAACTGATCTTCAGCATCTTTTACTTTCACCAGCGTTTCTGGGTGAGCAAAAACAGGAAGGCA
AAATGCCGCAAAAAAGGGAATAAGGGCGACACGGAAATGTTGAATACTCATACTCTTCCTTTTTCAATCA
TGATTGAAGCATTTATCAGGGTTATTGTCTCATGAGCGGATACATATTTGAATGTATTTAGAAAAATAAA
CAAATAGGTCATGACCAAAATCCCTTAACGTGAGTTTTCGTTCCACTGAGCGTCAGACCCCGTAGAAAAG
ATCAAAGGATCTTCTTGAGATCCTTTTTTTCTGCGCGTAATCTGCTGCTTGCAAACAAAAAAACCACCGC
TACCAGCGGTGGTTTGTTTGCCGGATCAAGAGCTACCAACTCTTTTTCCGAAGGTAACTGGCTTCAGCAG
AGCGCAGATACCAAATACTGTCCTTCTAGTGTAGCCGTAGTTAGGCCACCACTTCAAGAACTCTGTAGCA
CCGCCTACATACCTCGCTCTGCTAATCCTGTTACCAGTGGCTGCTGCCAGTGGCGATAAGTCGTGTCTTA
CCGGGTTGGACTCAAGACGATAGTTACCGGATAAGGCGCAGCGGTCGGGCTGAACGGGGGGTTCGTGCAC
ACAGCCCAGCTTGGAGCGAACGACCTACACCGAACTGAGATACCTACAGCGTGAGCTATGAGAAAGCGCC
ACGCTTCCCGAAGGGAGAAAGGCGGACAGGTATCCGGTAAGCGGCAGGGTCGGAACAGGAGAGCGCACGA
GGGAGCTTCCAGGGGGAAACGCCTGGTATCTTTATAGTCCTGTCGGGTTTCGCCACCTCTGACTTGAGCG
TCGATTTTTGTGATGCTCGTCAGGGGGGCGGAGCCTATGGAAAAACGCCAGCAACGCGGCCTTTTTACGG
TTCCTGGCCTTTTGCTGGCCTTTTGCTCACATGTTCTTTCCTGCGTTATCCCCTGATTCTGTGGATAACC
GTATTACCGCCTTTGAGTGAGCTGATACCGCTCGCCGCAGCCGAACGACCGAGCGCAGCGAGTCAGTGAG
CGAGGAAGCGGAAGAGCGCCTGATGCGGTATTTTCTCCTTACGCATCTGTGCGGTATTTCACACCGCATA
TATGGTGCACTCTCAGTACAATCTGCTCTGATGCCGCATAGTTAAGCCAGTATACACTCCGCTATCGCTA
CGTGACTGGGTCATGGCTGCGCCCCGACACCCGCCAACACCCGCTGACGCGCCCTGACGGGCTTGTCTGC
TCCCGGCATCCGCTTACAGACAAGCTGTGACCGTCTCCGGGAGCTGCATGTGTCAGAGGTTTTCACCGTC
ATCACCGAAACGCGCGAGGCAGCTGCGGTAAAGCTCATCAGCGTGGTCGTGAAGCGATTCACAGATGTCT
GCCTGTTCATCCGCGTCCAGCTCGTTGAGTTTCTCCAGAAGCGTTAATGTCTGGCTTCTGATAAAGCGGG
CCATGTTAAGGGCGGTTTTTTCCTGTTTGGTCACTGATGCCTCCGTGTAAGGGGGATTTCTGTTCATGGG
GGTAATGATACCGATGAAACGAGAGAGGATGCTCACGATACGGGTTACTGATGATGAACATGCCCGGTTA
CTGGAACGTTGTGAGGGTAAACAACTGGCGGTATGGATGCGGCGGGACCAGAGAAAAATCACTCAGGGTC
AATGCCAGCGCTTCGTTAATACAGATGTAGGTGTTCCACAGGGTAGCCAGCAGCATCCTGCGATGCAGAT
CCGGAACATAATGGTGCAGGGCGCTGACTTCCGCGTTTCCAGACTTTACGAAACACGGAAACCGAAGACC
ATTCATGTTGTTGCTCAGGTCGCAGACGTTTTGCAGCAGCAGTCGCTTCACGTTCGCTCGCGTATCGGTG
ATTCATTCTGCTAACCAGTAAGGCAACCCCGCCAGCCTAGCCGGGTCCTCAACGACAGGAGCACGATCAT
GCTAGTCATGCCCCGCGCCCACCGGAAGGAGCTGACTGGGTTGAAGGCTCTCAAGGGCATCGGTCGAGAT
CCCGGTGCCTAATGAGTGAGCTAACTTACATTAATTGCGTTGCGCTCACTGCCCGCTTTCCAGTCGGGAA
ACCTGTCGTGCCAGCTGCATTAATGAATCGGCCAACGCGCGGGGAGAGGCGGTTTGCGTATTGGGCGCCA
GGGTGGTTTTTCTTTTCACCAGTGAGACGGGCAACAGCTGATTGCCCTTCACCGCCTGGCCCTGAGAGAG
TTGCAGCAAGCGGTCCACGCTGGTTTGCCCCAGCAGGCGAAAATCCTGTTTGATGGTGGTTAACGGCGGG
ATATAACATGAGCTGTCTTCGGTATCGTCGTATCCCACTACCGAGATGTCCGCACCAACGCGCAGCCCGG
ACTCGGTAATGGCGCGCATTGCGCCCAGCGCCATCTGATCGTTGGCAACCAGCATCGCAGTGGGAACGAT
GCCCTCATTCAGCATTTGCATGGTTTGTTGAAAACCGGACATGGCACTCCAGTCGCCTTCCCGTTCCGCT
ATCGGCTGAATTTGATTGCGAGTGAGATATTTATGCCAGCCAGCCAGACGCAGACGCGCCGAGACAGAAC
TTAATGGGCCCGCTAACAGCGCGATTTGCTGGTGACCCAATGCGACCAGATGCTCCACGCCCAGTCGCGT
ACCGTCTTCATGGGAGAAAATAATACTGTTGATGGGTGTCTGGTCAGAGACATCAAGAAATAACGCCGGA
ACATTAGTGCAGGCAGCTTCCACAGCAATGGCATCCTGGTCATCCAGCGGATAGTTAATGATCAGCCCAC
TGACGCGTTGCGCGAGAAGATTGTGCACCGCCGCTTTACAGGCTTCGACGCCGCTTCGTTCTACCATCGA
CACCACCACGCTGGCACCCAGTTGATCGGCGCGAGATTTAATCGCCGCGACAATTTGCGACGGCGCGTGC
AGGGCCAGACTGGAGGTGGCAACGCCAATCAGCAACGACTGTTTGCCCGCCAGTTGTTGTGCCACGCGGT
TGGGAATGTAATTCAGCTCCGCCATCGCCGCTTCCACTTTTTCCCGCGTTTTCGCAGAAACGTGGCTGGC
CTGGTTCACCACGCGGGAAACGGTCTGATAAGAGACACCGGCATACTCTGCGACATCGTATAACGTTACT
GGTTTCACATTCACCACCCTGAATTGACTCTCTTCCGGGCGCTATCATGCCATACCGCGAAAGGTTTTGC
GCCATTCGATGGTGTCCGGGATCTCGACGCTCTCCCTTATGCGACTCCTGCATTAGGAAGCAGCCCAGTA
GTAGGTTGAGGCCGTTGAGCACCGCCGCCGCAAGGAATGGTGCATGCAAGGAGATGGCGCCCAACAGTCC
CCCGGCCACGGGGCCTGCCACCATACCCACGCCGAAACAAGCGCTCATGAGCCCGAAGTGGCGAGCCCGA
TCTTCCCCATCGGTGATGTCGGCGATATAGGCGCCAGCAACCGCACCTGTGGCGCCGGTGATGCCGGCCA
CGATGCGTCCGGCGTAGCCTAGGATCGAGATCGATCTCGATCCCGCGAAATTAATACGACTCACTATA
