>Addgene plasmid #73398 | pETM6-Pc4CL-CmCHS-MsCHI | addgene partial sequence | sequence record 139063 | pBRrevBam 5'-GGTGATGTCGGCGATATAGG-3'
CGATGCGTCCGGCGTAGCCTAGGATCGAGATCGATCTCGATCCCGCGAAATTAATACGACTCACTATAGG
GGAATTGTGAGCGGATAACAATTCCCCTCTAGAAATAATTTTGTTTAACTTTAAGAAGGAGATATACATA
TGGGAGACTGTGTAGCACCCAAAGAAGACCTTATTTTCCGATCGAAACTCCCTGATATTTACATCCCGAA
ACACCTTCCGTTACATACTTATTGTTTCGAAAACATCTCGAAAGTTGGCGACAAGTCCTGTTTAATAAAT
GGCGCTACAGGCGAAACGTTCACTTATTCCCAAGTTGAGCTCCTTTCCAGGAAAGTTGCATCAGGGTTAA
ACAAACTCGGCATTCAACAGGGCGATACCATCATGCTTTTGCTCCCTAACTCCCCTGAGTATTTTTTCGC
TTTCTTAGGCGCATCGTATCGTGGTGCAATTTCTACTATGGCCAATCCGTTTTTCACTTCTGCTGAGGTG
ATCAAACAGCTCAAAGCATCCCAAGCTAAGCTCATAATTACGCAAGCTTGTTACGTAGACAAAGTGAAAG
ACTACGCAGCAGAGAAAAATATACAGATCATTTGCATCGATGATGCTCCTCAGGATTGTTTACATTTCTC
CAAACTTATGGAAGCTGATGAATCAGAAATGCCTGAGGTTGTGATCAATTCAGACGATGTCGTCGCGTTA
CCTTACTCATCGGGTACTACAGGACTACCGAAAGGTGTTATGTTGACACACAAAGGACTTGTTACTAGCG
TGGCACAACAAGTTGATGGAGACAATCCGAATTTATATATGCATAGCGAGGATGTGATGATCTGCATATT
GCCTT
