>Addgene plasmid #73398 | pETM6-Pc4CL-CmCHS-MsCHI | addgene partial sequence | sequence record 139163 | pK03-R 5'-TTAATGCGCCGCTACAGGGCG-3'
AAACCCCTCAAGACCCGTTTAGAGGCCCCAAGGGGTTATGCTAGTTATTGCTCAGCGGTGGCAGCAGTTT
AGGTTAATTAAGCTGCGACTAGTTCAGTTTCCAATCTTGAAAGCACCCTCGTTCAACAACGCAGGTAATC
TTGCAGCTAAACAGCGCTTAAGATCAGGGGAAACAGCGTGCTCGCCGATCATAGTCTCCAACACTGCTGA
TGAAACTGCCTTGTTCTCTATGAGTGCAGCCTCCTTTTCTGGTATACTTGTATCCGGAGAGAAACTAAGC
CCTAATATTCCATTAGGTGATTGCCTGTAGAAAACAGAGGCACCAGGTGGAAAATTAACAGGCTTGAAAG
CTTCAGCAAATTTTTGCATAGCTTCAGCTTCTGCATCTCCATAAGTTCCAACTGATTTCAAGTGTGCCAC
ACAGTTCTCCATAACCTTCCTTGAGTACTCAGGACCACTCAATTCCCTAATCTTTGACCCTCTAATTAAC
TTTTCAAAGGGACCTGAGATGATGTCTCTGTAAAAGTCAAGGGTCTCAAGTAACTCTTCAGATGATTTAC
CCTTCCATTTGGCAGCTAGTGAAGCCACTGCTATATCTTCCAAATAAACACCTATGGCAGTGAACTTGAT
GAAGTTTCCTTCAATGGTCAATCCTCTCTCCCCAGCGCCACCGAGGAAATATGATTTGCCGGTGACCGGA
GAGGTAACCACCGCTGG
